Addgene plasmid #241258: Sc rev3-FLAG-pRS402/GAL
Purpose: Over-express Sc rev3-FLAG (Sc Pol zeta subunit) in yeast (integrated)
Depositing lab: Michael O'Donnell. Depositing organization: Rockefeller University.
Backbone
  Vector backbone: pRS402/GAL
  Vector type: Yeast Expression
Growth in bacteria
  Bacterial resistance: Ampicillin, 100 μg/mL
  Growth temperature: 37°C
  Growth strain: DH5alpha
  Copy number: High Copy
Gene/Insert
  Gene/Insert name: rev3-FLAG
  Species: S. cerevisiae (budding yeast)
  Entrez Gene: REV3 (a.k.a. YPL167C, PSO1)
  Tag / fusion protein: 3X FLAG (C terminal on insert)
  Cloning method: Restriction Enzyme; 5′ cloning site Unknown (unknown if destroyed)
Terms and licenses: Academic/Nonprofit Terms; Industry Terms: Not Available to Industry
How to cite: Sc rev3-FLAG-pRS402/GAL was a gift from Michael O'Donnell (Addgene plasmid # 241258 ; http://n2t.net/addgene:241258 ; RRID:Addgene_241258)
