[The description below was written by a language model from this plasmid's Addgene catalogue record and pLannotate feature annotations shown in this document.]
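Description:
Sc rev3-FLAG-pRS402/GAL is a yeast integrating expression plasmid of about 10.9 kb, built on pRS402/GAL, a pBluescript-derived pRS-series backbone. The feature table shows no yeast replication origin or centromere, which fits the recorded purpose of expression from an integrated copy. The yeast marker is ADE2 with its own promoter, allowing selection by adenine prototrophy in an ade2 host, with integration presumably directed to a homologous chromosomal locus; the record does not specify the site or how the plasmid is targeted. In E. coli the plasmid is maintained at high copy through a ColE1/pUC-type origin and selected with ampicillin via the β-lactamase gene. Backbone remnants include an f1 origin, lacZα and lac promoter/operator fragments, flanking T7 and T3 promoters, and pieces of the multiple cloning site.

The payload is the full-length S. cerevisiae REV3 open reading frame (roughly 4.5 kb), which encodes the catalytic subunit of DNA polymerase zeta, a nonessential polymerase involved in translesion synthesis and damage-induced mutagenesis. It sits immediately downstream of the divergent GAL1,10 promoter, so transcription is regulated by Gal4 and induced by galactose. A 3xFLAG epitope is fused in frame at the C terminus, providing a handle for immunodetection and anti-FLAG affinity capture. No transcription terminator is annotated downstream of the tag. The cloning sites used are not recorded.

The construct is intended for galactose-driven overexpression of tagged Rev3 in budding yeast. This would suit purification of the subunit or reconstitution of the Pol zeta complex, although the record does not describe downstream uses.
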