Features (pLannotate 1.2.2; 22 found; start..end, strand, type, name):
     37..150     -  rep_origin     f1 ori (fragment): f1 bacteriophage origin of replication; arrow indicates direction of (+) strand synthesis
    161..536     +  promoter       ADE2 promoter: S. cerevisiae ADE2
    537..2249    +  CDS            ADE2: PUR6_YEAST - Experimental evidence at protein level: Swiss-Prot protein existence level 1. From Saccharomyces cerevisiae (strain ATCC 204508 / S288c) (Baker's yeast).
   2405..2456    +  misc_feature   bom (fragment): basis of mobility region from pBR322
   2484..2912    -  rep_origin     f1 ori (sequence partly withheld): f1 bacteriophage origin of replication; arrow indicates direction of (+) strand synthesis
   2916..3071    -  CDS            lacZα (fragment): LacZα fragment of β-galactosidase; lacZ fragment
   3079..3097    +  promoter       T7 promoter: promoter for bacteriophage T7 RNA polymerase
   3106..3161    -  misc_feature   MCS (fragment): pBluescript multiple cloning site
   3167..3831    +  promoter       GAL1,10 promoter: GAL1 and GAL10 genes of S. cerevisiae; divergent inducible promoter, regulated by Gal4
   3841..8352    +  CDS            REV3: DPOZ_YEAST - Also known as PSO1. Experimental evidence at protein level: Swiss-Prot protein existence level 1. Nonessential DNA polymerase. Required for DNA damage induced mutagenesis. Involved in DNA repair, mitochondrial DNA repair and translesion synthesis. Translesion synthesis in S.cerevisiae may use a specialized DNA polymerase that is not required for other DNA replicative processes. Has a role in the bypass of abasic (AP) sites. Highly inefficient in incorporating nucleotides opposite the AP site, but efficiently extends from nucleotides, particularly an A, inserted opposite the lesion
   8353..8418    +  CDS            3xFLAG: three tandem FLAG® epitope tags, followed by an enterokinase cleavage site
   8420..8445    -  misc_feature   MCS (fragment): pBluescript multiple cloning site
   8458..8476    -  promoter       T3 promoter: promoter for bacteriophage T3 RNA polymerase
   8519..8541    -  protein_bind   lac operator (fragment): The lac repressor binds to the lac operator to inhibit transcription in E. coli. This inhibition can be relieved by adding lactose or isopropyl-β-D-thiogalactopyranoside (IPTG). lac repressor encoded by lacI
   8545..8575    -  promoter       lac promoter: promoter for the E. coli lac operon
   8590..8611    -  protein_bind   CAP binding site: CAP binding activates transcription in the presence of cAMP. E. coli catabolite activator protein
   8624..8716    -  CDS            lacI (fragment): lac repressor; lacI; The lac repressor binds to the lac operator to inhibit transcription in E. coli. This inhibition can be relieved by adding lactose or isopropyl-β-D-thiogalactopyranoside (IPTG).
   8899..9487    -  rep_origin     ori: high-copy-number ColE1/pMB1/pBR322/pUC origin of replication
   9658..10518   -  CDS            AmpR: β-lactamase; bla; confers resistance to ampicillin, carbenicillin, and related antibiotics
  10519..10623   -  promoter       AmpR promoter: bla
  10718..10753   +  CDS            rop (fragment): Rop protein, which maintains plasmids at low copy number; rop
  10855..36      +  misc_feature   bom (fragment) (across the origin): basis of mobility region from pBR322
>Addgene plasmid #241258 | Sc rev3-FLAG-pRS402/GAL | addgene full sequence | sequence record 482060 | Addgene NGS Result
CCGCACAGATGCGTAAGGAGAAAATACCGCATCAGGAAATTGTAAGCGTTAATATTTTGTTAAAATTCGC
GTTAAATTTTTGTTAAATCAGCTCATTTTTTAACCAATAGGCCGAAATCGGCAAAATCCCTTATAAATCA
AAAGAATAGATCTGAATTAATTCTTGAATAATACATAACTTTTCTTAAAAGAATCAAAGACAGATAAAAT
TTAAGAGATATTAAATATTAGTGAGAAGCCGAGAATTTTGTAACACCAACATAACACTGACATCTTTAAC
AACTTTTAATTATGATACATTTCTTACGTCATGATTGATTATTACAGCTATGCTGACAAATGACTCTTGT
TGCATGGCTACGAACCGGGTAATACTAAGTGATTGACTCTTGCTGACCTTTTATTAAGAACTAAATGGAC
AATATTATGGAGCATTTCATGTATAAATTGGTGCGTAAAATCGTTGGATCTCTCTTCTAAGTACATCCTA
CTATAACAATCAAGAAAAACAAGAAAATCGGACAAAACAATCAAGTATGGATTCTAGAACAGTTGGTATA
TTAGGAGGGGGACAATTGGGACGTATGATTGTTGAGGCAGCAAACAGGCTCAACATTAAGACGGTAATAC
TAGATGCTGAAAATTCTCCTGCCAAACAAATAAGCAACTCCAATGACCACGTTAATGGCTCCTTTTCCAA
TCCTCTTGATATCGAAAAACTAGCTGAAAAATGTGATGTGCTAACGATTGAGATTGAGCATGTTGATGTT
CCTACACTAAAGAATCTTCAAGTAAAACATCCCAAATTAAAAATTTACCCTTCTCCAGAAACAATCAGAT
TGATACAAGACAAATATATTCAAAAAGAGCATTTAATCAAAAATGGTATAGCAGTTACCCAAAGTGTTCC
TGTGGAACAAGCCAGTGAGACGTCCCTATTGAATGTTGGAAGAGATTTGGGTTTTCCATTCGTCTTGAAG
TCGAGGACTTTGGCATACGATGGAAGAGGTAACTTCGTTGTAAAGAATAAGGAAATGATTCCGGAAGCTT
TGGAAGTACTGAAGGATCGTCCTTTGTACGCCGAAAAATGGGCACCATTTACTAAAGAATTAGCAGTCAT
GATTGTGAGGTCTGTTAACGGTTTAGTGTTTTCTTACCCAATTGTAGAGACTATCCACAAGGACAATATT
TGTGACTTATGTTATGCGCCTGCTAGAGTTCCGGACTCCGTTCAACTTAAGGCGAAGTTGTTGGCAGAAA
ATGCAATCAAATCTTTTCCCGGTTGTGGTATATTTGGTGTGGAAATGTTCTATTTAGAAACAGGGGAATT
GCTTATTAACGAAATTGCCCCAAGGCCTCACAACTCTGGACATTATACCATTGATGCTTGCGTCACTTCT
CAATTTGAAGCTCATTTGAGATCAATATTGGATTTGCCAATGCCAAAGAATTTCACATCTTTCTCCACCA
TTACAACGAACGCCATTATGCTAAATGTTCTTGGAGACAAACATACAAAAGATAAAGAGCTAGAAACTTG
CGAAAGAGCATTGGCGACTCCAGGTTCCTCAGTGTACTTATATGGAAAAGAGTCTAGACCTAACAGAAAA
GTAGGTCACATAAATATTATTGCCTCCAGTATGGCGGAATGTGAACAAAGGCTGAACTACATTACAGGTA
GAACTGATATTCCAATCAAAATCTCTGTCGCTCAAAAGTTGGACTTGGAAGCAATGGTCAAACCATTGGT
TGGAATCATCATGGGATCAGACTCTGACTTGCCGGTAATGTCTGCCGCATGTGCGGTTTTAAAAGATTTT
GGCGTTCCATTTGAAGTGACAATAGTCTCTGCTCATAGAACTCCACATAGGATGTCAGCATATGCTATTT
CCGCAAGCAAGCGTGGAATTAAAACAATTATCGCTGGAGCTGGTGGGGCTGCTCACTTGCCAGGTATGGT
GGCTGCAATGACACCACTTCCTGTCATCGGTGTGCCCGTAAAAGGTTCTTGTCTAGATGGAGTAGATTCT
TTACATTCAATTGTGCAAATGCCTAGAGGTGTTCCAGTAGCTACCGTCGCTATTAATAATAGTACGAACG
CTGCGCTGTTGGCTGTCAGACTGCTTGGCGCTTATGATTCAAGTTATACAACGAAAATGGAACAGTTTTT
ATTAAAGCAAGAAGAAGAAGTTCTTGTCAAAGCACAAAAGTTAGAAACTGTCGGTTACGAAGCTTATCTA
GAAAACAAGTAATATATAAGTTTATTGATATACTTGTACAGCAAATAATTATAAAATGATATACCTATTT
TTTAGGCTTTGTTATGATTACATCAAATGTGGACTTCATACATAGAAATCAACGCTTACAGGTGTCCTTT
TTTAAGAATTTCATACATAAGATCTATGCGGTGTGAAATACCGCACAGATGCGTAAGGAGAAAATACCGC
ATCAGGAAATTGTAAGCGTTAATATTTTGTTAAAATTCGCGTTAAATTTTTGTTAAATCAGCTCATTTTT
TAACCAATAGGCCGAAATCGGCAAAATCCCTTATAAATCAAAAGAATAGACCGAGATAGGGT
[37 nt withheld, positions 2583-2619]
AAAGAACGTGGACTCCAACGTCAAAGG
[49 nt withheld, positions 2647-2695]
T
[91 nt withheld, positions 2697-2787]
G
[124 nt withheld, positions 2789-2912]
CCATTCGCCATTCAGGCTGCGCAACTGTTGGGAAGGGCGATCGGTGCGGGCCTCTTCGCTATTACGCCAG
CTGGCGAAAGGGGGATGTGCTGCAAGGCGATTAAGTTGGGTAACGCCAGGGTTTTCCCAGTCACGACGTT
GTAAAACGACGGCCAGTGAGCGCGCGTAATACGACTCACTATAGGGCGAATTGGGTACCGGGCCCCCCCT
CGAGGTCGACGGTATCGATAAGCTTGATATCGAATTCCTTGAATTTTCAAAAATTCTTACTTTTTTTTTG
GATGGACGCAAAGAAGTTTAATAATCATATTACATGGCATTACCACCATATACATATCCATATACATATC
CATATCTAATCTTACTTATATGTTGTGGAAATGTAAAGAGCCCCATTATCTTAGCCTAAAAAAACCTTCT
CTTTGGAACTTTCAGTAATACGCTTAACTGCTCATTGCTATATTGAAGTACGGATTAGAAGCCGCCGAGC
GGGTGACAGCCCTCCGAAGGAAGACTCTCCTCCGTGCGTCCTCGTCTTCACCGGTCGCGTTCCTGAAACG
CAGATGTGCCTCGCGCCGCACTGCTCCGAACAATAAAGATTCTACAATACTAGCTTTTATGGTTATGAAG
AGGAAAAATTGGCAGTAACCTGGCCCCACAAACCTTCAAATGAACGAATCAAATTAACAACCATAGGATG
ATAATGCGATTAGTTTTTTAGCCTTATTTCTGGGGTAATTAATCAGCGAAGCGATGATTTTTGATCTATT
AACAGATATATAAATGCAAAAACTGCATAACCACTTTAACTAATACTTTCAACATTTTCGGTTTGTATTA
CTTCTTATTCAAATGTAATAAAAGTATCAACAAAAAATTGTTAATATACCTCTATACTTTAACGTCAAGG
AGAAAAAACCCCGGATCCATGTCGAGGGAGTCGAACGACACAATACAGAGCGATACGGTTAGATCATCCT
CTAAATCAGACTATTTTAGAATCCAGCTAAATAATCAAGACTACTATATGTCAAAACCCACCTTTTTGGA
CCCATCGCACGGTGAAAGCCTGCCCTTAAACCAGTTTTCACAGGTCCCAAACATCAGGGTGTTTGGTGCT
TTACCCACAGGGCATCAAGTATTGTGCCACGTCCATGGCATTCTACCTTACATGTTCATCAAGTATGATG
GACAAATAACTGACACGAGTACATTGAGACACCAAAGATGTGCCCAAGTTCATAAAACGCTGGAAGTAAA
AATTAGGGCATCCTTTAAAAGGAAAAAAGATGATAAACACGATTTAGCCGGCGACAAACTTGGAAATCTC
AATTTTGTCGCTGATGTCTCTGTTGTAAAGGGTATACCATTTTATGGTTACCACGTTGGCTGGAATCTGT
TTTACAAAATTTCTTTGCTTAATCCTTCTTGTCTAAGTAGGATTTCGGAATTGATTAGAGATGGCAAGAT
TTTCGGAAAGAAATTCGAAATTTATGAATCACATATTCCTTACTTGCTACAATGGACCGCAGATTTTAAC
TTATTTGGATGTTCATGGATAAACGTGGATAGGTGTTATTTTCGCTCTCCTGTTTTAAATAGTATACTGG
ACATAGATAAGCTGACAATTAATGATGATCTTCAGTTGTTACTAGATCGATTTTGTGACTTCAAGTGTAA
CGTACTCAGTAGAAGGGATTTTCCACGGGTTGGAAATGGATTGATTGAGATAGATATACTACCGCAATTC
ATCAAAAATAGAGAAAAGTTACAGCATAGAGATATACATCACGACTTTTTGGAAAAACTGGGAGATATTT
CTGACATACCTGTCAAACCATATGTATCCTCTGCTAGGGACATGATAAATGAACTTACCATGCAACGAGA
GGAGTTGTCCTTGAAGGAATATAAAGAACCACCAGAAACAAAGCGCCATGTGAGTGGTCATCAATGGCAA
TCTTCTGGAGAGTTCGAAGCGTTTTATAAGAAAGCACAACATAAAACAAGTACTTTTGATGGTCAAATAC
CAAATTTTGAGAACTTTATAGATAAGAATCAAAAATTCTCAGCCATAAATACGCCCTATGAAGCATTACC
GCAATTGTGGCCAAGGCTTCCACAGATTGAAATAAACAATAATAGTATGCAAGATAAAAAGAACGACGAC
CAAGTTAATGCATCGTTCACCGAATACGAGATATGTGGTGTTGATAATGAGAACGAAGGTGTAAAAGGAA
GCAATATAAAGTCTCGGTCTTATTCATGGTTACCGGAAAGCATTGCGTCTCCGAAAGATTCTACTATACT
ATTAGATCATCAAACAAAATATCACAATACGATAAATTTTTCAATGGATTGTGCTATGACGCAAAATATG
GCAAGTAAACGAAAACTTAGATCATCTGTTTCTGCTAATAAAACATCGTTGCTGTCTCGGAAAAGAAAGA
AGGTTATGGCTGCGGGATTACGCTATGGAAAAAGAGCCTTTGTTTATGGTGAGCCTCCTTTCGGTTATCA
AGATATTCTGAATAAATTGGAAGACGAGGGATTCCCAAAAATAGACTATAAGGACCCTTTCTTTTCGAAT
CCAGTTGATCTAGAAAATAAACCTTACGCGTACGCAGGTAAGAGGTTTGAAATAAGCTCGACACATGTAT
CAACGAGAATACCCGTCCAATTTGGGGGAGAGACCGTATCAGTTTATAACAAGCCAACTTTCGACATGTT
TTCCTCCTGGAAATATGCGTTAAAACCACCTACGTATGATGCTGTTCAAAAATGGTACAATAAAGTACCC
TCGATGGGAAACAAAAAAACTGAGTCTCAGATAAGCATGCACACCCCTCATAGTAAGTTTTTATACAAAT
TTGCTAGTGACGTTTCTGGAAAACAAAAAAGAAAAAAAAGTAGCGTTCACGATTCTCTTACTCATCTGAC
ACTTGAGATTCATGCAAACACGAGAAGTGATAAAATTCCAGACCCTGCAATAGATGAAGTTTCCATGATT
ATATGGTGTCTTGAAGAAGAAACTTTCCCTTTAGATTTGGATATCGCTTACGAAGGGATTATGATAGTCC
ACAAAGCTTCTGAGGATAGTACATTTCCTACTAAAATTCAACATTGTATTAACGAAATTCCCGTGATGTT
CTATGAAAGTGAATTTGAAATGTTTGAGGCTCTAACTGATTTGGTATTACTTCTTGATCCTGATATTCTT
TCCGGTTTCGAAATACATAATTTTTCGTGGGGTTATATAATTGAAAGGTGTCAAAAAATACATCAATTTG
ACATTGTCAGGGAACTTGCCAGAGTCAAATGCCAAATTAAGACGAAGTTGTCAGATACTTGGGGATATGC
CCATTCCTCAGGAATTATGATTACCGGAAGACATATGATTAATATATGGAGAGCGTTGAGGTCCGACGTA
AATTTAACGCAATATACTATTGAAAGTGCTGCGTTCAATATCCTCCATAAACGATTACCTCACTTTTCAT
TTGAGTCATTAACTAATATGTGGAACGCTAAAAAGAGCACAACCGAATTAAAGACTGTGTTAAATTATTG
GTTATCAAGAGCTCAGATAAATATACAACTATTAAGAAAGCAGGATTACATTGCTCGAAATATCGAACAG
GCAAGATTGATAGGAATAGATTTCCATTCTGTATATTACAGAGGATCACAATTTAAAGTTGAGTCTTTTT
TAATCCGAATATGCAAGTCCGAAAGTTTTATCCTTCTTTCTCCAGGCAAAAAGGATGTTCGTAAGCAAAA
AGCACTTGAATGTGTGCCTTTGGTTATGGAGCCAGAATCTGCTTTCTACAAAAGTCCTTTAATTGTGCTG
GATTTCCAATCATTGTATCCATCCATTATGATTGGATACAACTATTGCTATTCGACTATGATAGGAAGAG
TGCGAGAAATAAACTTAACGGAAAATAACCTTGGAGTATCTAAGTTTTCATTACCAAGAAACATTTTAGC
TTTATTAAAAAATGATGTAACTATCGCTCCAAATGGTGTTGTTTATGCCAAGACCTCTGTTAGAAAATCA
ACGTTATCCAAAATGTTAACAGATATCCTTGATGTCAGAGTGATGATAAAGAAAACAATGAACGAAATAG
GTGATGACAACACTACCCTAAAAAGGCTTTTGAATAACAAACAGTTAGCACTAAAATTATTGGCGAATGT
CACCTACGGTTATACATCAGCTTCATTTTCTGGACGAATGCCATGCTCTGATTTAGCTGATAGCATTGTA
CAAACAGGCAGAGAAACATTGGAGAAAGCAATAGATATTATTGAGAAAGATGAAACTTGGAACGCCAAAG
TTGTCTATGGAGACACAGATAGTTTATTTGTATATCTACCTGGAAAAACTGCTATTGAGGCTTTTTCTAT
AGGACATGCTATGGCAGAAAGAGTTACTCAAAACAATCCAAAACCAATCTTTTTGAAGTTTGAAAAAGTA
TACCATCCCTCCATATTAATTAGCAAAAAAAGGTACGTAGGATTTTCCTATGAAAGTCCTTCGCAGACCC
TTCCTATTTTTGATGCTAAGGGTATTGAAACTGTTAGAAGGGATGGTATCCCAGCCCAGCAGAAGATTAT
TGAAAAATGTATTCGATTACTTTTTCAAACCAAAGACCTGTCAAAAATAAAAAAGTATCTTCAAAATGAA
TTTTTTAAGATTCAAATAGGAAAGGTATCTGCCCAAGATTTTTGTTTTGCAAAAGAAGTTAAATTAGGAG
CGTATAAAAGCGAAAAGACAGCCCCTGCAGGTGCCGTGGTTGTAAAAAGAAGAATAAATGAAGACCATAG
AGCAGAACCCCAATACAAGGAGCGTATACCTTACCTTGTTGTTAAAGGAAAGCAAGGACAACTGCTTCGG
GAAAGATGCGTATCACCAGAAGAGTTCTTAGAAGGTGAGAATTTAGAGTTAGATTCGGAGTATTATATAA
ACAAAATTCTGATACCTCCTCTTGATAGATTGTTCAATTTGATTGGTATAAATGTTGGCAACTGGGCTCA
GGAAATAGTAAAATCCAAAAGGGCGAGCACAACTACTACAAAAGTGGAAAACATAACAAGAGTAGGAACT
TCTGCAACATGTTGTAATTGTGGTGAAGAATTGACTAAAATATGTTCACTTCAGTTATGTGATGACTGTT
TAGAGAAAAGAAGCACCACAACCTTATCATTTCTCATAAAGAAATTAAAGAGACAAAAAGAATACCAAAC
ACTAAAGACCGTGTGCAGGACGTGCAGTTATCGTTACACTTCCGATGCAGGCATCGAAAATGACCATATA
GCTAGTAAATGCAATTCATATGACTGTCCAGTATTTTACTCTCGTGTCAAAGCAGAAAGATACTTGAGAG
ATAATCAATCTGTTCAAAGGGAAGAAGCGCTAATATCTCTAAATGATTGGGACTACAAAGACCATGACGG
TGATTATAAAGATCATGACATCGACTACAAGGATGACGATGACAAGTGAGCGGCCGCCACCGCGGTGGAG
CTCCAGCTTTTGTTCCCTTTAGTGAGGGTTAATTGCGCGCTTGGCGTAATCATGGTCATAGCTGTTTCCT
GTGTGAAATTGTTATCCGCTCACAATTCCACACAACATACGAGCCGGAAGCATAAAGTGTAAAGCCTGGG
GTGCCTAATGAGTGAGCTAACTCACATTAATTGCGTTGCGCTCACTGCCCGCTTTCCAGTCGGGAAACCT
GTCGTGCCAGCTGCATTAATGAATCGGCCAACGCGCGGGGAGAGGCGGTTTGCGTATTGGGCGCTCTTCC
GCTTCCTCGCTCACTGACTCGCTGCGCTCGGTCGTTCGGCTGCGGCGAGCGGTATCAGCTCACTCAAAGG
CGGTAATACGGTTATCCACAGAATCAGGGGATAACGCAGGAAAGAACATGTGAGCAAAAGGCCAGCAAAA
GGCCAGGAACCGTAAAAAGGCCGCGTTGCTGGCGTTTTTCCATAGGCTCCGCCCCCCTGACGAGCATCAC
AAAAATCGACGCTCAAGTCAGAGGTGGCGAAACCCGACAGGACTATAAAGATACCAGGCGTTTCCCCCTG
GAAGCTCCCTCGTGCGCTCTCCTGTTCCGACCCTGCCGCTTACCGGATACCTGTCCGCCTTTCTCCCTTC
GGGAAGCGTGGCGCTTTCTCATAGCTCACGCTGTAGGTATCTCAGTTCGGTGTAGGTCGTTCGCTCCAAG
CTGGGCTGTGTGCACGAACCCCCCGTTCAGCCCGACCGCTGCGCCTTATCCGGTAACTATCGTCTTGAGT
CCAACCCGGTAAGACACGACTTATCGCCACTGGCAGCAGCCACTGGTAACAGGATTAGCAGAGCGAGGTA
TGTAGGCGGTGCTACAGAGTTCTTGAAGTGGTGGCCTAACTACGGCTACACTAGAAGAACAGTATTTGGT
ATCTGCGCTCTGCTGAAGCCAGTTACCTTCGGAAAAAGAGTTGGTAGCTCTTGATCCGGCAAACAAACCA
CCGCTGGTAGCGGTGGTTTTTTTGTTTGCAAGCAGCAGATTACGCGCAGAAAAAAAGGATCTCAAGAAGA
TCCTTTGATCTTTTCTACGGGGTCTGACGCTCAGTGGAACGAAAACTCACGTTAAGGGATTTTGGTCATG
AGATTATCAAAAAGGATCTTCACCTAGATCCTTTTAAATTAAAAATGAAGTTTTAAATCAATCTAAAGTA
TATATGAGTAAACTTGGTCTGACAGTTACCAATGCTTAATCAGTGAGGCACCTATCTCAGCGATCTGTCT
ATTTCGTTCATCCATAGTTGCCTGACTCCCCGTCGTGTAGATAACTACGATACGGGAGGGCTTACCATCT
GGCCCCAGTGCTGCAATGATACCGCGAGACCCACGCTCACCGGCTCCAGATTTATCAGCAATAAACCAGC
CAGCCGGAAGGGCCGAGCGCAGAAGTGGTCCTGCAACTTTATCCGCCTCCATCCAGTCTATTAATTGTTG
CCGGGAAGCTAGAGTAAGTAGTTCGCCAGTTAATAGTTTGCGCAACGTTGTTGCCATTGCTACAGGCATC
GTGGTGTCACGCTCGTCGTTTGGTATGGCTTCATTCAGCTCCGGTTCCCAACGATCAAGGCGAGTTACAT
GATCCCCCATGTTGTGCAAAAAAGCGGTTAGCTCCTTCGGTCCTCCGATCGTTGTCAGAAGTAAGTTGGC
CGCAGTGTTATCACTCATGGTTATGGCAGCACTGCATAATTCTCTTACTGTCATGCCATCCGTAAGATGC
TTTTCTGTGACTGGTGAGTACTCAACCAAGTCATTCTGAGAATAGTGTATGCGGCGACCGAGTTGCTCTT
GCCCGGCGTCAATACGGGATAATACCGCGCCACATAGCAGAACTTTAAAAGTGCTCATCATTGGAAAACG
TTCTTCGGGGCGAAAACTCTCAAGGATCTTACCGCTGTTGAGATCCAGTTCGATGTAACCCACTCGTGCA
CCCAACTGATCTTCAGCATCTTTTACTTTCACCAGCGTTTCTGGGTGAGCAAAAACAGGAAGGCAAAATG
CCGCAAAAAAGGGAATAAGGGCGACACGGAAATGTTGAATACTCATACTCTTCCTTTTTCAATATTATTG
AAGCATTTATCAGGGTTATTGTCTCATGAGCGGATACATATTTGAATGTATTTAGAAAAATAAACAAATA
GGGGTTCCGCGCACATTTCCCCGAAAAGTGCCACCTGACGTCTAAGAAACCATTATTATCATGACATTAA
CCTATAAAAATAGGCGTATCACGAGGCCCTTTCGTCTCGCGCGTTTCGGTGATGACGGTGAAAACCTCTG
ACACATGCAGCTCCCGGAGACGGTCACAGCTTGTCTGTAAGCGGATGCCGGGAGCAGACAAGCCCGTCAG
GGCGCGTCAGCGGGTGTTGGCGGGTGTCGGGGCTGGCTTAACTATGCGGCATCAGAGCAGATTGTACTGA
GAGTGCACCATATGCGGTGTGAAATA
